>Addgene plasmid #161132 | pDONR221-SLC24A2_STOP | addgene full sequence | sequence record 476042 | Addgene NGS Result
TGTTTCTGGTGGTGAGCGTGCTGCTGGAGGACAGAATCCTGACCTGCCCAGTGTCCATCTAAGACCCAGC
TTTCTTGTACAAAGTTGGCATTATAAGAAAGCATTGCTTATCAATTTGTTGCAACGAACAGGTCACTATC
AGTCAAAATAAAATCATTATTTGCCATCCAGCTGATATCCCCTATAGTGAGTCGTATTACATGGTCATAG
CTGTTTCCTGGCAGCTCTGGCCCGTGTCTCAAAATCTCTGATGTTACATTGCACAAGATAAAAATATATC
ATCATGAACAATAAAACTGTCTGCTTACATAAACAGTAATACAAGGGGTGTTATGAGCCATATTCAACGG
GAAACGTCGAGGCCGCGATTAAATTCCAACATGGATGCTGATTTATATGGGTATAAATGGGCTCGCGATA
ATGTCGGGCAATCAGGTGCGACAATCTATCGCTTGTATGGGAAGCCCGATGCGCCAGAGTTGTTTCTGAA
ACATGGCAAAGGTAGCGTTGCCAATGATGTTACAGATGAGATGGTCAGACTAAACTGGCTGACGGAATTT
ATGCCTCTTCCGACCATCAAGCATTTTATCCGTACTCCTGATGATGCATGGTTACTCACCACTGCGATCC
CCGGAAAAACAGCATTCCAGGTATTAGAAGAATATCCTGATTCAGGTGAAAATATTGTTGATGCGCTGGC
AGTGTTCCTGCGCCGGTTGCATTCGATTCCTGTTTGTAATTGTCCTTTTAACAGCGATCGCGTATTTCGT
CTCGCTCAGGCGCAATCACGAATGAATAACGGTTTGGTTGATGCGAGTGATTTTGATGACGAGCGTAATG
GCTGGCCTGTTGAACAAGTCTGGAAAGAAATGCATAAACTTTTGCCATTCTCACCGGATTCAGTCGTCAC
TCATGGTGATTTCTCACTTGATAACCTTATTTTTGACGAGGGGAAATTAATAGGTTGTATTGATGTTGGA
CGAGTCGGAATCGCAGACCGATACCAGGATCTTGCCATCCTATGGAACTGCCTCGGTGAGTTTTCTCCTT
CATTACAGAAACGGCTTTTTCAAAAATATGGTATTGATAATCCTGATATGAATAAATTGCAGTTTCATTT
GATGCTCGATGAGTTTTTCTAATCAGAATTGGTTAATTGGTTGTAACACTGGCAGAGCATTACGCTGACT
TGACGGGACGGCGCAAGCTCATGACCAAAATCCCTTAACGTGAGTTACGCGTCGTTCCACTGAGCGTCAG
ACCCCGTAGAAAAGATCAAAGGATCTTCTTGAGATCCTTTTTTTCTGCGCGTAATCTGCTGCTTGCAAAC
AAAAAAACCACCGCTACCAGCGGTGGTTTGTTTGCCGGATCAAGAGCTACCAACTCTTTTTCCGAAGGTA
ACTGGCTTCAGCAGAGCGCAGATACCAAATACTGTTCTTCTAGTGTAGCCGTAGTTAGGCCACCACTTCA
AGAACTCTGTAGCACCGCCTACATACCTCGCTCTGCTAATCCTGTTACCAGTGGCTGCTGCCAGTGGCGA
TAAGTCGTGTCTTACCGGGTTGGACTCAAGACGATAGTTACCGGATAAGGCGCAGCGGTCGGGCTGAACG
GGGGGTTCGTGCACACAGCCCAGCTTGGAGCGAACGACCTACACCGAACTGAGATACCTACAGCGTGAGC
TATGAGAAAGCGCCACGCTTCCCGAAGGGAGAAAGGCGGACAGGTATCCGGTAAGCGGCAGGGTCGGAAC
AGGAGAGCGCACGAGGGAGCTTCCAGGGGGAAACGCCTGGTATCTTTATAGTCCTGTCGGGTTTCGCCAC
CTCTGACTTGAGCGTCGATTTTTGTGATGCTCGTCAGGGGGGCGGAGCCTATGGAAAAACGCCAGCAACG
CGGCCTTTTTACGGTTCCTGGCCTTTTGCTGGCCTTTTGCTCACATGTTCTTTCCTGCGTTATCCCCTGA
TTCTGTGGATAACCGTATTACCGCCTTTGAGTGAGCTGATACCGCTCGCCGCAGCCGAACGACCGAGCGC
AGCGAGTCAGTGAGCGAGGAAGCGGAAGAGCGCCCAATACGCAAACCGCCTCTCCCCGCGCGTTGGCCGA
TTCATTAATGCAGCTGGCACGACAGGTTTCCCGACTGGAAAGCGGGCAGTGAGCGCAACGCAATTAATAC
GCGTACCGCTAGCCAGGAAGAGTTTGTAGAAACGCAAAAAGGCCATCCGTCAGGATGGCCTTCTGCTTAG
TTTGATGCCTGGCAGTTTATGGCGGGCGTCCTGCCCGCCACCCTCCGGGCCGTTGCTTCACAACGTTCAA
ATCCGCTCCCGGCGGATTTGTCCTACTCAGGAGAGCGTTCACCGACAAACAACAGATAAAACGAAAGGCC
CAGTCTTCCGACTGAGCCTTTCGTTTTATTTGATGCCTGGCAGTTCCCTACTCTCGCGTTAACGCTAGCA
TGGATGTTTTCCCAGTCACGACGTTGTAAAACGACGGCCAGTCTTAAGCTCGGGCCCCAAATAATGATTT
TATTTTGACTGATAGTGACCTGTTCGTTGCAACACATTGATGAGCAATGCTTTTTTATAATGCCAACTTT
GTACAAAAAAGCAGGCTCCACCATGGACCTGCAGCAGAGCACCACAATCACCTCCCTGGAGAAGTGGTGC
CTGGATGAGTCTCTGAGCGGCTGTCGGAGACACTACAGCGTGAAGAAGAAGCTGAAGCTGATCAGGGTGC
TGGGCCTGTTCATGGGCCTGGTGGCCATCTCCACCGTGTCCTTTTCTATCAGCGCCTTCTCCGAGACCGA
CACACAGTCTACAGGAGAGGCAAGCGTGGTGTCCGGACCTAGGGTGGCACAGGGATACCACCAGCGCACC
CTGCTGGACCTGAATGATAAGATCCTGGACTATACACCACAGCCCCCTCTGTCTAAGGAGGGCGAGTCTG
AGAACAGCACCGATCACGCCCAGGGCGACTACCCCAAGGATATCTTTTCCCTGGAGGAGAGGCGCAAGGG
CGCCATCATCCTGCACGTGATCGGCATGATCTATATGTTCATCGCCCTGGCCATCGTGTGCGATGAGTTC
TTTGTGCCTTCCCTGACCGTGATCACAGAGAAGCTGGGCATCTCTGACGATGTGGCAGGAGCCACCTTTA
TGGCAGCAGGAGGCAGCGCCCCAGAGCTGTTTACATCCCTGATCGGCGTGTTCATCGCCCACTCTAATGT
GGGAATCGGAACCATCGTGGGAAGCGCCGTGTTCAACATCCTGTTTGTGATCGGCATGTGCGCCCTGTTC
TCTCGGGAGATCCTGAATCTGACATGGTGGCCCCTGTTTAGAGACGTGAGCTTCTACATCGTGGATCTGA
TCATGCTGATCATCTTCTTTCTGGACAATGTGATCATGTGGTGGGAGAGCCTGCTGCTGCTGACCGCCTA
CTTCTGTTATGTGGTGTTCATGAAGTTTAACGTGCAGGTGGAGAAGTGGGTGAAGCAGATGATCAACAGG
AATAAGGTGGTGAAGGTGACCGCACCAGAGGCACAGGCAAAGCCATCCGCCGCAAGGGACAAGGATGAGC
CTACACTGCCAGCCAAGCCAAGGCTGCAGAGGGGAGGAAGCTCCGCCTCCCTGCACAATTCTCTGATGCG
GAACTCCATCTTTCAGCTGATGATCCACACACTGGACCCACTGGCCGAGGAGCTGGGCTCTTATGGCAAG
CTGAAGTACTATGATACCATGACAGAGGAGGGCCGGTTCAGAGAGAAGGCCAGCATCCTGCACAAGATCG
CCAAGAAGAAGTGTCACGTGGATGAGAACGAGAGACAGAATGGCGCCGCCAACCACGTGGAGAAGATCGA
GCTGCCCAATTCCACCTCTACAGACGTGGAGATGACCCCCTCTAGCGATGCCAGCGAGCCTGTGCAGAAC
GGCAATCTGTCCCACAACATCGAGGGAGCAGAGGCACAGACAGCAGACGAGGAGGAGGATCAGCCTCTGT
CTCTGGCCTGGCCAAGCGAGACCCGGAAGCAGGTGACATTCCTGATCGTGTTTCCTATCGTGTTCCCACT
GTGGATCACCCTGCCCGACGTGCGGAAGCCTTCCTCTAGAAAGTTCTTTCCCATCACCTTCTTTGGCTCC
ATCACATGGATCGCCGTGTTTTCTTATCTGATGGTGTGGTGGGCACACCAAGTGGGAGAGACCATCGGCA
TCAGCGAGGAGATCATGGGACTGACCATCCTGGCAGCAGGCACATCTATCCCTGATCTGATCACAAGCGT
GATCGTGGCAAGGAAGGGACTGGGCGACATGGCCGTGAGCTCCTCTGTGGGCTCCAACATCTTCGATATC
ACCGTGGGACTGCCACTGCCATGGCTGCTGTACACAGTGATCCACCGCTTTCAGCCTGTGGCCGTGAGCT
CCAATGGCCTGTTCTGCGCCATCGTGCTGCTGTTTATCATGCTGCTGTTCGTGATCCTGAGCATCGCCCT
GTGCAAGTGGCGGATGAACAAGATCCTGGGCTTCATCATGTTTGGCCTGTATTTCG
Features (pLannotate 1.2.2; 10 found; start..end, strand, type, name):
     64..163     -  protein_bind   attL2: mutant version of attL; recombination site for the Gateway® LR reaction LR Clonase™
    181..199     -  promoter       T7 promoter: promoter for bacteriophage T7 RNA polymerase
    333..1142    +  CDS            KanR: aminoglycoside phosphotransferase; aph(3')-Ia; confers resistance to kanamycin in bacteria or G418 (Geneticin®) in eukaryotes
   1289..1877    +  rep_origin     ori: high-copy-number ColE1/pMB1/pBR322/pUC origin of replication
   2060..2152    +  CDS            lacI (fragment): lac repressor; lacI; The lac repressor binds to the lac operator to inhibit transcription in E. coli. This inhibition can be relieved by adding lactose or isopropyl-β-D-thiogalactopyranoside (IPTG).
   2207..2234    -  terminator     rrnB T2 terminator: transcription terminator T2 from the E. coli rrnB gene
   2366..2409    +  terminator     rrnB T1 terminator: Escherichia coli rrnB; transcription terminator T1 from the E. coli rrnB gene
   2456..2492    -  CDS            lacZα (fragment): LacZα fragment of β-galactosidase; lacZ fragment
   2508..2607    +  protein_bind   attL1: mutant version of attL; recombination site for the Gateway® LR reaction LR Clonase™
   2613..59      +  CDS            SLC24A2 (across the origin): NCKX2_HUMAN - Also known as NCKX2. Experimental evidence at protein level: Swiss-Prot protein existence level 1. Critical component of the visual transduction cascade, controlling the calcium concentration of outer segments during light and darkness. Light causes a rapid lowering of cytosolic free calcium in the outer segment of both retinal rod and cone photoreceptors and the light-induced lowering of calcium is caused by extrusion via this protein which plays a key role in the process of light adaptation. Transports 1 Ca(2+) and 1 K(+) in exchange for 4 Na(+). From Homo sapiens (Human).
