>Addgene plasmid #161132 | pDONR221-SLC24A2_STOP | analyzer sequence | sequence record 312198
CTTTCCTGCGTTATCCCCTGATTCTGTGGATAACCGTATTACCGCCTTTGAGTGAGCTGATACCGCTCGC
CGCAGCCGAACGACCGAGCGCAGCGAGTCAGTGAGCGAGGAAGCGGAAGAGCGCCCAATACGCAAACCGC
CTCTCCCCGCGCGTTGGCCGATTCATTAATGCAGCTGGCACGACAGGTTTCCCGACTGGAAAGCGGGCAG
TGAGCGCAACGCAATTAATACGCGTACCGCTAGCCAGGAAGAGTTTGTAGAAACGCAAAAAGGCCATCCG
TCAGGATGGCCTTCTGCTTAGTTTGATGCCTGGCAGTTTATGGCGGGCGTCCTGCCCGCCACCCTCCGGG
CCGTTGCTTCACAACGTTCAAATCCGCTCCCGGCGGATTTGTCCTACTCAGGAGAGCGTTCACCGACAAA
CAACAGATAAAACGAAAGGCCCAGTCTTCCGACTGAGCCTTTCGTTTTATTTGATGCCTGGCAGTTCCCT
ACTCTCGCGTTAACGCTAGCATGGATGTTTTCCCAGTCACGACGTTGTAAAACGACGGCCAGTCTTAAGC
TCGGGCCCCAAATAATGATTTTATTTTGACTGATAGTGACCTGTTCGTTGCAACACATTGATGAGCAATG
CTTTTTTATAATGCCAACTTTGTACAAAAAAGCAGGCTCCACCATGGACCTGCAGCAGAGCACCACAATC
ACCTCCCTGGAGAAGTGGTGCCTGGATGAGTCTCTGAGCGGCTGTCGGAGACACTACAGCGTGAAGAAGA
AGCTGAAGCTGATCAGGGTGCTGGGCCTGTTCATGGGCCTGGTGGCCATCTCCACCGTGTCCTTTTCTAT
CAGCGCCTTCTCCGAGACCGACACACAGTCTACAGGAGAGGCAAGCGTGGTGTCCGGACCTAGGGTGGCA
CAGGGATACCACCAGCGCACCCTGCTGGACCTGAATGATAAGATCCTGGACTATACACCACAGCCCCCTC
TGTCTAAGGAGGGCGAGTCTGAGAACAGCACCGATCACGCCCAGGGCGACTACCCCAAGGATATCTTTTC
CCTGGAGGAGAGGCGCAAGGGCGCCATCATCCTGCACGTGATCGGCATGATCTATATGTTCATCGCCCTG
GCCATCGTGTGCGATGAGTTCTTTGTGCCTTCCCTGACCGTGATCACAGAGAAGCTGGGCATCTCTGACG
ATGTGGCAGGAGCCACCTTTATGGCAGCAGGAGGCAGCGCCCCAGAGCTGTTTACATCCCTGATCGGCGT
GTTCATCGCCCACTCTAATGTGGGAATCGGAACCATCGTGGGAAGCGCCGTGTTCAACATCCTGTTTGTG
ATCGGCATGTGCGCCCTGTTCTCTCGGGAGATCCTGAATCTGACATGGTGGCCCCTGTTTAGAGACGTGA
GCTTCTACATCGTGGATCTGATCATGCTGATCATCTTCTTTCTGGACAATGTGATCATGTGGTGGGAGAG
CCTGCTGCTGCTGACCGCCTACTTCTGTTATGTGGTGTTCATGAAGTTTAACGTGCAGGTGGAGAAGTGG
GTGAAGCAGATGATCAACAGGAATAAGGTGGTGAAGGTGACCGCACCAGAGGCACAGGCAAAGCCATCCG
CCGCAAGGGACAAGGATGAGCCTACACTGCCAGCCAAGCCAAGGCTGCAGAGGGGAGGAAGCTCCGCCTC
CCTGCACAATTCTCTGATGCGGAACTCCATCTTTCAGCTGATGATCCACACACTGGACCCACTGGCCGAG
GAGCTGGGCTCTTATGGCAAGCTGAAGTACTATGATACCATGACAGAGGAGGGCCGGTTCAGAGAGAAGG
CCAGCATCCTGCACAAGATCGCCAAGAAGAAGTGTCACGTGGATGAGAACGAGAGACAGAATGGCGCCGC
CAACCACGTGGAGAAGATCGAGCTGCCCAATTCCACCTCTACAGACGTGGAGATGACCCCCTCTAGCGAT
GCCAGCGAGCCTGTGCAGAACGGCAATCTGTCCCACAACATCGAGGGAGCAGAGGCACAGACAGCAGACG
AGGAGGAGGATCAGCCTCTGTCTCTGGCCTGGCCAAGCGAGACCCGGAAGCAGGTGACATTCCTGATCGT
GTTTCCTATCGTGTTCCCACTGTGGATCACCCTGCCCGACGTGCGGAAGCCTTCCTCTAGAAAGTTCTTT
CCCATCACCTTCTTTGGCTCCATCACATGGATCGCCGTGTTTTCTTATCTGATGGTGTGGTGGGCACACC
AAGTGGGAGAGACCATCGGCATCAGCGAGGAGATCATGGGACTGACCATCCTGGCAGCAGGCACATCTAT
CCCTGATCTGATCACAAGCGTGATCGTGGCAAGGAAGGGACTGGGCGACATGGCCGTGAGCTCCTCTGTG
GGCTCCAACATCTTCGATATCACCGTGGGACTGCCACTGCCATGGCTGCTGTACACAGTGATCCACCGCT
TTCAGCCTGTGGCCGTGAGCTCCAATGGCCTGTTCTGCGCCATCGTGCTGCTGTTTATCATGCTGCTGTT
CGTGATCCTGAGCATCGCCCTGTGCAAGTGGCGGATGAACAAGATCCTGGGCTTCATCATGTTTGGCCTG
TATTTCGTGTTTCTGGTGGTGAGCGTGCTGCTGGAGGACAGAATCCTGACCTGCCCAGTGTCCATCTAAG
ACCCAGCTTTCTTGTACAAAGTTGGCATTATAAGAAAGCATTGCTTATCAATTTGTTGCAACGAACAGGT
CACTATCAGTCAAAATAAAATCATTATTTGCCATCCAGCTGATATCCCCTATAGTGAGTCGTATTACATG
GTCATAGCTGTTTCCTGGCAGCTCTGGCCCGTGTCTCAAAATCTCTGATGTTACATTGCACAAGATAAAA
TAATATCATCATGAACAATAAAACTGTCTGCTTACATAAACAGTAATACAAGGGGTGTTATGAGCCATAT
TCAACGGGAAACGTCGAGGCCGCGATTAAATTCCAACATGGATGCTGATTTATATGGGTATAAATGGGCT
CGCGATAATGTCGGGCAATCAGGTGCGACAATCTATCGCTTGTATGGGAAGCCCGATGCGCCAGAGTTGT
TTCTGAAACATGGCAAAGGTAGCGTTGCCAATGATGTTACAGATGAGATGGTCAGACTAAACTGGCTGAC
GGAATTTATGCCTCTTCCGACCATCAAGCATTTTATCCGTACTCCTGATGATGCATGGTTACTCACCACT
GCGATCCCCGGAAAAACAGCATTCCAGGTATTAGAAGAATATCCTGATTCAGGTGAAAATATTGTTGATG
CGCTGGCAGTGTTCCTGCGCCGGTTGCATTCGATTCCTGTTTGTAATTGTCCTTTTAACAGCGATCGCGT
ATTTCGTCTCGCTCAGGCGCAATCACGAATGAATAACGGTTTGGTTGATGCGAGTGATTTTGATGACGAG
CGTAATGGCTGGCCTGTTGAACAAGTCTGGAAAGAAATGCATAAACTTTTGCCATTCTCACCGGATTCAG
TCGTCACTCATGGTGATTTCTCACTTGATAACCTTATTTTTGACGAGGGGAAATTAATAGGTTGTATTGA
TGTTGGACGAGTCGGAATCGCAGACCGATACCAGGATCTTGCCATCCTATGGAACTGCCTCGGTGAGTTT
TCTCCTTCATTACAGAAACGGCTTTTTCAAAAATATGGTATTGATAATCCTGATATGAATAAATTGCAGT
TTCATTTGATGCTCGATGAGTTTTTCTAATCAGAATTGGTTAATTGGTTGTAACACTGGCAGAGCATTAC
GCTGACTTGACGGGACGGCGCAAGCTCATGACCAAAATCCCTTAACGTGAGTTACGCGTCGTTCCACTGA
GCGTCAGACCCCGTAGAAAAGATCAAAGGATCTTCTTGAGATCCTTTTTTTCTGCGCGTAATCTGCTGCT
TGCAAACAAAAAAACCACCGCTACCAGCGGTGGTTTGTTTGCCGGATCAAGAGCTACCAACTCTTTTTCC
GAAGGTAACTGGCTTCAGCAGAGCGCAGATACCAAATACTGTTCTTCTAGTGTAGCCGTAGTTAGGCCAC
CACTTCAAGAACTCTGTAGCACCGCCTACATACCTCGCTCTGCTAATCCTGTTACCAGTGGCTGCTGCCA
GTGGCGATAAGTCGTGTCTTACCGGGTTGGACTCAAGACGATAGTTACCGGATAAGGCGCAGCGGTCGGG
CTGAACGGGGGGTTCGTGCACACAGCCCAGCTTGGAGCGAACGACCTACACCGAACTGAGATACCTACAG
CGTGAGCTATGAGAAAGCGCCACGCTTCCCGAAGGGAGAAAGGCGGACAGGTATCCGGTAAGCGGCAGGG
TCGGAACAGGAGAGCGCACGAGGGAGCTTCCAGGGGGAAACGCCTGGTATCTTTATAGTCCTGTCGGGTT
TCGCCACCTCTGACTTGAGCGTCGATTTTTGTGATGCTCGTCAGGGGGGCGGAGCCTATGGAAAAACGCC
AGCAACGCGGCCTTTTTACGGTTCCTGGCCTTTTGCTGGCCTTTTGCTCACATGTT
Features (pLannotate 1.2.2; 10 found; start..end, strand, type, name):
    121..213     +  CDS            lacI (fragment): lac repressor; lacI; The lac repressor binds to the lac operator to inhibit transcription in E. coli. This inhibition can be relieved by adding lactose or isopropyl-β-D-thiogalactopyranoside (IPTG).
    268..295     -  terminator     rrnB T2 terminator: transcription terminator T2 from the E. coli rrnB gene
    427..470     +  terminator     rrnB T1 terminator: Escherichia coli rrnB; transcription terminator T1 from the E. coli rrnB gene
    517..553     -  CDS            lacZα (fragment): LacZα fragment of β-galactosidase; lacZ fragment
    569..668     +  protein_bind   attL1: mutant version of attL; recombination site for the Gateway® LR reaction LR Clonase™
    674..2656    +  CDS            SLC24A2: NCKX2_HUMAN - Also known as NCKX2. Experimental evidence at protein level: Swiss-Prot protein existence level 1. Critical component of the visual transduction cascade, controlling the calcium concentration of outer segments during light and darkness. Light causes a rapid lowering of cytosolic free calcium in the outer segment of both retinal rod and cone photoreceptors and the light-induced lowering of calcium is caused by extrusion via this protein which plays a key role in the process of light adaptation. Transports 1 Ca(2+) and 1 K(+) in exchange for 4 Na(+). From Homo sapiens (Human).
   2661..2760    -  protein_bind   attL2: mutant version of attL; recombination site for the Gateway® LR reaction LR Clonase™
   2778..2796    -  promoter       T7 promoter: promoter for bacteriophage T7 RNA polymerase
   2930..3739    +  CDS            KanR: aminoglycoside phosphotransferase; aph(3')-Ia; confers resistance to kanamycin in bacteria or G418 (Geneticin®) in eukaryotes
   3886..4474    +  rep_origin     ori: high-copy-number ColE1/pMB1/pBR322/pUC origin of replication
