[The description below was written by a language model from this plasmid's Addgene catalogue record and pLannotate feature annotations shown in this document.]
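Description:
pDONR221-SLC24A2_STOP is a Gateway entry clone built on the pDONR221 backbone, carrying a codon-optimized open reading frame for human SLC24A2 (also called NCKX2). It is maintained in E. coli through a high-copy ColE1/pUC-type origin and selected with kanamycin via the aph(3')-Ia KanR gene. Although the catalogue lists the vector type as mammalian expression, the annotated features show no eukaryotic promoter or polyadenylation signal. The plasmid is therefore a shuttle for the ORF rather than an expression construct in its own right. Both annotated sequence records are 4,536 nt and contain the same ten features in the same order, differing only in where the circular sequence is numbered from, so in one of them the SLC24A2 coding sequence spans the origin.

The roughly 2 kb ORF lies between attL1 and attL2, the recombination sites used in the LR Clonase reaction to move an insert directionally into any attR-containing destination vector. rrnB T1 and T2 terminators upstream of attL1 insulate the insert from read-through transcription in bacteria. A T7 promoter sits just beyond attL2 and faces back toward the insert, and short lacI and lacZα fragments are backbone remnants. The encoded protein is a sodium/calcium-potassium exchanger that moves one calcium and one potassium ion in exchange for four sodium ions, and it extrudes calcium from photoreceptor outer segments during light adaptation. This version retains a stop codon at the end of the ORF, so it suits untagged or N-terminally tagged expression after transfer; a companion clone without the stop codon exists. It belongs to a consortium-wide collection of solute carrier clones intended for subcloning into custom expression vectors.
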