Addgene plasmid #161132: pDONR221-SLC24A2_STOP
Purpose: Gateway entry clone with codon-optimized ORF sequence for subcloning into custom expression vectors. Contains a STOP codon at the end of the codon-optimized ORF sequence.
Depositing lab: RESOLUTE Consortium & Giulio Superti-Furga. Depositing organization: CeMM Research Center for Molecular Medicine. Publication: The RESOLUTE consortium: unlocking SLC transporters for drug discovery. Superti-Furga G, Lackner D, Wiedmer T, Ingles-Prieto A, Barbosa B, Girardi E, Goldmann U, Gurtl B, Klavins K, Klimek C, Lindinger S, Lineiro-Retes E, Muller AC, Onstein S, Redinger G, Reil D, Sedlyarov V, Wolf G, Crawford M, Everley R, ... Steppan CM. Nat Rev Drug Discov. 2020 Jul;19(7):429-430. doi: 10.1038/d41573-020-00056-6. PubMed 32265506.
Backbone
  Vector backbone: pDONR221
  Backbone manufacturer: ThermoFisher Scientific
  Backbone size w/o insert (bp): 2550
  Vector type: Mammalian Expression
Growth in bacteria
  Bacterial resistance: Kanamycin, 50 μg/mL
  Growth temperature: 37°C
  Growth strain: NEB Stable
  Copy number: High Copy
Gene/Insert
  Gene/Insert name: SLC24A2 (alt name: NCKX2)
  Species: H. sapiens (human)
  Insert size (bp): 1986
  Entrez Gene: SLC24A2 (a.k.a. NCKX2)
  Cloning method: Gateway Cloning
  Sequencing primers: 5′ M13-fwd; 3′ M13-rev
Terms and licenses: Academic/Nonprofit Terms; Industry Terms
Depositor comments: This plasmid contains a STOP codon at the end of the codon-optimized ORF. For the version of this plasmid that does not contain a STOP codon, please see Addgene plasmid 131966 For more information on the full Resolute plasmid collection, please see www.addgene.org/depositor-collections/re-solute/. Please provide your feedback on this plasmid to the RESOLUTE consortium by filling out their RESOLUTE repository feedback form: https://forms.office.com/Pages/ResponsePage.aspx?id=0e05yklzmkS7rjFGQL4N7z4feCLQvEJAmVcOCM_u885UN1JJRko0Ukg4TVQwNTZLOUxPQVJWT1NHUCQlQCN0PWcu
How to cite: pDONR221-SLC24A2_STOP was a gift from RESOLUTE Consortium & Giulio Superti-Furga (Addgene plasmid # 161132 ; http://n2t.net/addgene:161132 ; RRID:Addgene_161132)
