>Addgene plasmid #161132 | pDONR221-SLC24A2_STOP | depositor partial sequence | sequence record 312199 | Codon-optimized ORF of SLC24A2
ATGGACCTGCAGCAGAGCACCACAATCACCTCCCTGGAGAAGTGGTGCCTGGATGAGTCTCTGAGCGGCT
GTCGGAGACACTACAGCGTGAAGAAGAAGCTGAAGCTGATCAGGGTGCTGGGCCTGTTCATGGGCCTGGT
GGCCATCTCCACCGTGTCCTTTTCTATCAGCGCCTTCTCCGAGACCGACACACAGTCTACAGGAGAGGCA
AGCGTGGTGTCCGGACCTAGGGTGGCACAGGGATACCACCAGCGCACCCTGCTGGACCTGAATGATAAGA
TCCTGGACTATACACCACAGCCCCCTCTGTCTAAGGAGGGCGAGTCTGAGAACAGCACCGATCACGCCCA
GGGCGACTACCCCAAGGATATCTTTTCCCTGGAGGAGAGGCGCAAGGGCGCCATCATCCTGCACGTGATC
GGCATGATCTATATGTTCATCGCCCTGGCCATCGTGTGCGATGAGTTCTTTGTGCCTTCCCTGACCGTGA
TCACAGAGAAGCTGGGCATCTCTGACGATGTGGCAGGAGCCACCTTTATGGCAGCAGGAGGCAGCGCCCC
AGAGCTGTTTACATCCCTGATCGGCGTGTTCATCGCCCACTCTAATGTGGGAATCGGAACCATCGTGGGA
AGCGCCGTGTTCAACATCCTGTTTGTGATCGGCATGTGCGCCCTGTTCTCTCGGGAGATCCTGAATCTGA
CATGGTGGCCCCTGTTTAGAGACGTGAGCTTCTACATCGTGGATCTGATCATGCTGATCATCTTCTTTCT
GGACAATGTGATCATGTGGTGGGAGAGCCTGCTGCTGCTGACCGCCTACTTCTGTTATGTGGTGTTCATG
AAGTTTAACGTGCAGGTGGAGAAGTGGGTGAAGCAGATGATCAACAGGAATAAGGTGGTGAAGGTGACCG
CACCAGAGGCACAGGCAAAGCCATCCGCCGCAAGGGACAAGGATGAGCCTACACTGCCAGCCAAGCCAAG
GCTGCAGAGGGGAGGAAGCTCCGCCTCCCTGCACAATTCTCTGATGCGGAACTCCATCTTTCAGCTGATG
ATCCACACACTGGACCCACTGGCCGAGGAGCTGGGCTCTTATGGCAAGCTGAAGTACTATGATACCATGA
CAGAGGAGGGCCGGTTCAGAGAGAAGGCCAGCATCCTGCACAAGATCGCCAAGAAGAAGTGTCACGTGGA
TGAGAACGAGAGACAGAATGGCGCCGCCAACCACGTGGAGAAGATCGAGCTGCCCAATTCCACCTCTACA
GACGTGGAGATGACCCCCTCTAGCGATGCCAGCGAGCCTGTGCAGAACGGCAATCTGTCCCACAACATCG
AGGGAGCAGAGGCACAGACAGCAGACGAGGAGGAGGATCAGCCTCTGTCTCTGGCCTGGCCAAGCGAGAC
CCGGAAGCAGGTGACATTCCTGATCGTGTTTCCTATCGTGTTCCCACTGTGGATCACCCTGCCCGACGTG
CGGAAGCCTTCCTCTAGAAAGTTCTTTCCCATCACCTTCTTTGGCTCCATCACATGGATCGCCGTGTTTT
CTTATCTGATGGTGTGGTGGGCACACCAAGTGGGAGAGACCATCGGCATCAGCGAGGAGATCATGGGACT
GACCATCCTGGCAGCAGGCACATCTATCCCTGATCTGATCACAAGCGTGATCGTGGCAAGGAAGGGACTG
GGCGACATGGCCGTGAGCTCCTCTGTGGGCTCCAACATCTTCGATATCACCGTGGGACTGCCACTGCCAT
GGCTGCTGTACACAGTGATCCACCGCTTTCAGCCTGTGGCCGTGAGCTCCAATGGCCTGTTCTGCGCCAT
CGTGCTGCTGTTTATCATGCTGCTGTTCGTGATCCTGAGCATCGCCCTGTGCAAGTGGCGGATGAACAAG
ATCCTGGGCTTCATCATGTTTGGCCTGTATTTCGTGTTTCTGGTGGTGAGCGTGCTGCTGGAGGACAGAA
TCCTGACCTGCCCAGTGTCCATCTAA
